LOCUS       Exported 4290 bp ds-DNA circular SYN 12-MAY-2021
DEFINITION  Gateway entry clone with codon-optimized ORF sequence for subcloning
            into custom expression vectors.
ACCESSION   .
VERSION     .
KEYWORDS    pDONR221_SLC5A7
SOURCE      synthetic DNA construct
  ORGANISM  synthetic DNA construct
REFERENCE   1 (bases 1 to 4290)
  TITLE     RESOLUTE consortium SLC collection
REFERENCE   2 (bases 1 to 4290)
  AUTHORS   .
  TITLE     Direct Submission
  JOURNAL   Exported May 12, 2021 from SnapGene Server 1.1.58
            http://www.snapgene.com
FEATURES             Location/Qualifiers
     source          1..4290
                     /organism="synthetic DNA construct"
                     /mol_type="other DNA"
     primer_bind     92..109
                     /label=L4440
                     /note="L4440 vector, forward primer"
     terminator      268..295
                     /label=rrnB T2 terminator
                     /note="transcription terminator T2 from the E. coli rrnB
                     gene"
     terminator      387..473
                     /gene="Escherichia coli rrnB"
                     /label=rrnB T1 terminator
                     /note="transcription terminator T1 from the E. coli rrnB
                     gene"
     primer_bind     522..544
                     /label=M13/pUC Forward
                     /note="In lacZ gene"
     primer_bind     536..553
                     /label=M13 Forward
                     /note="In lacZ gene. Also called M13-F20 or M13 (-21)
                     Forward"
     primer_bind     537..553
                     /label=M13 fwd
                     /note="common sequencing primer, one of multiple similar
                     variants"
     protein_bind    569..668
                     /gene="mutant version of attL"
                     /label=attL1
                     /bound_moiety="LR Clonase(TM)"
                     /note="recombination site for the Gateway(R) LR reaction"
     protein_bind    complement(2415..2514)
                     /gene="mutant version of attL"
                     /label=attL2
                     /bound_moiety="LR Clonase(TM)"
                     /note="recombination site for the Gateway(R) LR reaction"
     primer_bind     complement(2531..2550)
                     /label=T7
                     /note="T7 promoter, forward primer"
     promoter        complement(2532..2550)
                     /label=T7 promoter
                     /note="promoter for bacteriophage T7 RNA polymerase"
     primer_bind     complement(2555..2571)
                     /label=M13 rev
                     /note="common sequencing primer, one of multiple similar
                     variants"
     primer_bind     complement(2555..2571)
                     /label=M13 Reverse
                     /note="In lacZ gene. Also called M13-rev"
     primer_bind     complement(2673..2692)
                     /label=pENTR-R
                     /note="pENTR vectors, reverse primer"
     CDS             2684..3493
                     /codon_start=1
                     /gene="aph(3')-Ia"
                     /product="aminoglycoside phosphotransferase"
                     /label=KanR
                     /note="confers resistance to kanamycin in bacteria or G418
                     (Geneticin(R)) in eukaryotes"
                     /translation="MSHIQRETSRPRLNSNMDADLYGYKWARDNVGQSGATIYRLYGKP
                     DAPELFLKHGKGSVANDVTDEMVRLNWLTEFMPLPTIKHFIRTPDDAWLLTTAIPGKTA
                     FQVLEEYPDSGENIVDALAVFLRRLHSIPVCNCPFNSDRVFRLAQAQSRMNNGLVDASD
                     FDDERNGWPVEQVWKEMHKLLPFSPDSVVTHGDFSLDNLIFDEGKLIGCIDVGRVGIAD
                     RYQDLAILWNCLGEFSPSLQKRLFQKYGIDNPDMNKLQFHLMLDEFF"
     primer_bind     complement(2751..2770)
                     /label=Kan-R
                     /note="Kanamycin resistance gene, reverse primer"
     rep_origin      3640..4228
                     /direction=RIGHT
                     /label=ori
                     /note="high-copy-number ColE1/pMB1/pBR322/pUC origin of
                     replication"
     primer_bind     4129..4148
                     /label=pBR322ori-F
                     /note="pBR322 origin, forward primer"
ORIGIN
        1 ctttcctgcg ttatcccctg attctgtgga taaccgtatt accgcctttg agtgagctga
       61 taccgctcgc cgcagccgaa cgaccgagcg cagcgagtca gtgagcgagg aagcggaaga
      121 gcgcccaata cgcaaaccgc ctctccccgc gcgttggccg attcattaat gcagctggca
      181 cgacaggttt cccgactgga aagcgggcag tgagcgcaac gcaattaata cgcgtaccgc
      241 tagccaggaa gagtttgtag aaacgcaaaa aggccatccg tcaggatggc cttctgctta
      301 gtttgatgcc tggcagttta tggcgggcgt cctgcccgcc accctccggg ccgttgcttc
      361 acaacgttca aatccgctcc cggcggattt gtcctactca ggagagcgtt caccgacaaa
      421 caacagataa aacgaaaggc ccagtcttcc gactgagcct ttcgttttat ttgatgcctg
      481 gcagttccct actctcgcgt taacgctagc atggatgttt tcccagtcac gacgttgtaa
      541 aacgacggcc agtcttaagc tcgggcccca aataatgatt ttattttgac tgatagtgac
      601 ctgttcgttg caacacattg atgagcaatg cttttttata atgccaactt tgtacaaaaa
      661 agcaggctcc accatggcct tccacgtgga gggcctgatc gccatcatcg tgttttacct
      721 gctgatcctg ctggtgggaa tctgggcagc atggaggaca aagaacagcg gatccgccga
      781 ggagaggagc gaggcaatca tcgtgggagg aagggacatc ggactgctgg tgggcggctt
      841 caccatgaca gcaacctggg tgggaggagg ctacatcaat ggaaccgcag aggccgtgta
      901 cgtgccagga tatggactgg catgggcaca ggcacctatc ggatattctc tgagcctgat
      961 cctgggcggc ctgttctttg ccaagccaat gcggtccaag ggctacgtga ccatgctgga
     1021 tcccttccag cagatctatg gcaagagaat gggcggcctg ctgtttatcc ctgccctgat
     1081 gggcgagatg ttctgggcag cagcaatctt tagcgccctg ggagccacaa tctccgtgat
     1141 catcgacgtg gatatgcaca tctccgtgat catctctgcc ctgatcgcca cactgtacac
     1201 cctggtggga ggactgtaca gcgtggccta taccgacgtg gtgcagctgt tctgcatctt
     1261 tgtgggcctg tggatctctg tgcccttcgc cctgagccac cctgcagtgg ccgatatcgg
     1321 ctttacagcc gtgcacgcca agtaccagaa gccatggctg ggaaccgtgg acagctccga
     1381 ggtgtatagc tggctggatt ccttcctgct gctgatgctg ggcggcatcc cttggcaggc
     1441 ctactttcag cgggtgctgt ctagctcctc tgccacctat gcccaggtgc tgtctttcct
     1501 ggccgccttt ggctgcctgg tcatggccat cccagcaatc ctgatcggag caatcggagc
     1561 cagcacagac tggaaccaga ccgcctacgg cctgccagac cccaagacca cagaggaggc
     1621 cgatatgatc ctgcctatcg tgctgcagta cctgtgccca gtgtatatct ctttctttgg
     1681 actgggagcc gtgagcgccg ccgtgatgag ctccgccgac tctagcatcc tgagcgcctc
     1741 ctctatgttc gcccggaaca tctaccagct gtcctttaga cagaatgcct ctgataagga
     1801 gatcgtgtgg gtcatgcgga tcacagtgtt cgtgtttgga gcatccgcca ccgcaatggc
     1861 actgctgaca aagaccgtgt acggcctgtg gtatctgagc tccgatctgg tgtatatcgt
     1921 gatcttccca cagctgctgt gcgtgctgtt tgtgaagggc acaaatacct acggagcagt
     1981 ggcaggatac gtgagcggac tgttcctgag aatcacaggc ggcgagccat acctgtatct
     2041 gcagcccctg atcttttacc ctggctacta tccagacgat aacggcatct ataatcagaa
     2101 gttccccttt aagaccctgg ccatggtgac atccttcctg accaacatct gtatctctta
     2161 cctggccaag tatctgttcg agagcggcac actgccccct aagctggacg tgtttgatgc
     2221 cgtggtggcc aggcactccg aggagaatat ggacaagacc atcctggtga agaacgagaa
     2281 tatcaagctg gatgagctgg ccctggtgaa gcctcgccag tccatgacac tgtctagcac
     2341 attcaccaac aaggaggcct ttctggacgt ggattcctct ccagagggct ctggcaccga
     2401 ggacaatctg caggacccag ctttcttgta caaagttggc attataagaa agcattgctt
     2461 atcaatttgt tgcaacgaac aggtcactat cagtcaaaat aaaatcatta tttgccatcc
     2521 agctgatatc ccctatagtg agtcgtatta catggtcata gctgtttcct ggcagctctg
     2581 gcccgtgtct caaaatctct gatgttacat tgcacaagat aaaaatatat catcatgaac
     2641 aataaaactg tctgcttaca taaacagtaa tacaaggggt gttatgagcc atattcaacg
     2701 ggaaacgtcg aggccgcgat taaattccaa catggatgct gatttatatg ggtataaatg
     2761 ggctcgcgat aatgtcgggc aatcaggtgc gacaatctat cgcttgtatg ggaagcccga
     2821 tgcgccagag ttgtttctga aacatggcaa aggtagcgtt gccaatgatg ttacagatga
     2881 gatggtcaga ctaaactggc tgacggaatt tatgcctctt ccgaccatca agcattttat
     2941 ccgtactcct gatgatgcat ggttactcac cactgcgatc cccggaaaaa cagcattcca
     3001 ggtattagaa gaatatcctg attcaggtga aaatattgtt gatgcgctgg cagtgttcct
     3061 gcgccggttg cattcgattc ctgtttgtaa ttgtcctttt aacagcgatc gcgtatttcg
     3121 tctcgctcag gcgcaatcac gaatgaataa cggtttggtt gatgcgagtg attttgatga
     3181 cgagcgtaat ggctggcctg ttgaacaagt ctggaaagaa atgcataaac ttttgccatt
     3241 ctcaccggat tcagtcgtca ctcatggtga tttctcactt gataacctta tttttgacga
     3301 ggggaaatta ataggttgta ttgatgttgg acgagtcgga atcgcagacc gataccagga
     3361 tcttgccatc ctatggaact gcctcggtga gttttctcct tcattacaga aacggctttt
     3421 tcaaaaatat ggtattgata atcctgatat gaataaattg cagtttcatt tgatgctcga
     3481 tgagtttttc taatcagaat tggttaattg gttgtaacac tggcagagca ttacgctgac
     3541 ttgacgggac ggcgcaagct catgaccaaa atcccttaac gtgagttacg cgtcgttcca
     3601 ctgagcgtca gaccccgtag aaaagatcaa aggatcttct tgagatcctt tttttctgcg
     3661 cgtaatctgc tgcttgcaaa caaaaaaacc accgctacca gcggtggttt gtttgccgga
     3721 tcaagagcta ccaactcttt ttccgaaggt aactggcttc agcagagcgc agataccaaa
     3781 tactgttctt ctagtgtagc cgtagttagg ccaccacttc aagaactctg tagcaccgcc
     3841 tacatacctc gctctgctaa tcctgttacc agtggctgct gccagtggcg ataagtcgtg
     3901 tcttaccggg ttggactcaa gacgatagtt accggataag gcgcagcggt cgggctgaac
     3961 ggggggttcg tgcacacagc ccagcttgga gcgaacgacc tacaccgaac tgagatacct
     4021 acagcgtgag ctatgagaaa gcgccacgct tcccgaaggg agaaaggcgg acaggtatcc
     4081 ggtaagcggc agggtcggaa caggagagcg cacgagggag cttccagggg gaaacgcctg
     4141 gtatctttat agtcctgtcg ggtttcgcca cctctgactt gagcgtcgat ttttgtgatg
     4201 ctcgtcaggg gggcggagcc tatggaaaaa cgccagcaac gcggcctttt tacggttcct
     4261 ggccttttgc tggccttttg ctcacatgtt
//
