[The description below was written by a language model from this plasmid's Addgene catalogue record and the feature table of its GenBank file.]
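Description:
pDONR221_SLC5A7 is a Gateway entry clone built on the pDONR221 backbone, carrying a codon-optimized open reading frame for human SLC5A7, the high-affinity choline transporter also known as CHT1 or hCHT. The circular plasmid is 4290 bp, of which about 1740 bp is insert. It replicates in E. coli from a high-copy ColE1/pUC-type origin and is selected with kanamycin through the aph(3')-Ia (KanR) gene. Although the catalogue lists the vector type as mammalian expression, the feature table shows no eukaryotic promoter or polyadenylation signal, so the plasmid serves as a donor of the ORF rather than as an expression vector in its own right.

The ORF itself is not annotated as a feature, but its position is defined by the flanking attL1 and attL2 sites, which bracket a region consistent with the stated insert size. These sites are substrates for LR Clonase, allowing directional, in-frame transfer of the SLC5A7 coding sequence into any attR-containing destination vector chosen for the desired promoter, tag or delivery system. Upstream of attL1, the rrnB T2 and T1 transcription terminators insulate the insert from read-through transcription in bacteria, which helps limit unintended expression of a membrane protein during propagation. A T7 promoter lies just outside attL2 on the complementary strand, and M13 forward and reverse primer sites flank the cassette for sequence verification of the insert. The record does not state whether the ORF retains a stop codon. The plasmid belongs to a consortium-generated collection of solute carrier (SLC) transporter clones intended as a resource for subcloning into custom expression vectors for transporter research and drug discovery.
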