Addgene plasmid #132206: pDONR221_SLC5A7
Purpose: Gateway entry clone with codon-optimized ORF sequence for subcloning into custom expression vectors
Depositing lab: RESOLUTE Consortium & Giulio Superti-Furga. Depositing organization: CeMM Research Center for Molecular Medicine. Publication: The RESOLUTE consortium: unlocking SLC transporters for drug discovery. Superti-Furga G, Lackner D, Wiedmer T, Ingles-Prieto A, Barbosa B, Girardi E, Goldmann U, Gurtl B, Klavins K, Klimek C, Lindinger S, Lineiro-Retes E, Muller AC, Onstein S, Redinger G, Reil D, Sedlyarov V, Wolf G, Crawford M, Everley R, ... Steppan CM. Nat Rev Drug Discov. 2020 Jul;19(7):429-430. doi: 10.1038/d41573-020-00056-6. PubMed 32265506.
Backbone
  Vector backbone: pDONR221
  Backbone manufacturer: Thermo Fisher Scientific
  Backbone size w/o insert (bp): 2550
  Vector type: Mammalian Expression
Growth in bacteria
  Bacterial resistance: Kanamycin, 50 μg/mL
  Growth temperature: 37°C
  Growth strain: Stbl3
  Copy number: High Copy
Gene/Insert
  Gene/Insert name: SLC5A7 (alt name: hCHT, CHT1)
  Species: H. sapiens (human)
  Insert size (bp): 1740
  Entrez Gene: SLC5A7 (a.k.a. CHT, CHT1, CMS20, DHMNVP, HMN7A, HMND7, hCHT1)
  Cloning method: Gateway Cloning
  Sequencing primers: 5′ M13-fwd; 3′ M13-rev
Terms and licenses: Academic/Nonprofit Terms; Industry Terms
Depositor comments: For more information on the full Resolute plasmid collection, please see www.addgene.org/depositor-collections/re-solute/. Please provide your feedback on this plasmid to the RESOLUTE consortium by filling out their RESOLUTE repository feedback form: https://forms.office.com/Pages/ResponsePage.aspx?id=0e05yklzmkS7rjFGQL4N7z4feCLQvEJAmVcOCM_u885UN1JJRko0Ukg4TVQwNTZLOUxPQVJWT1NHUCQlQCN0PWcu
How to cite: pDONR221_SLC5A7 was a gift from RESOLUTE Consortium & Giulio Superti-Furga (Addgene plasmid # 132206 ; http://n2t.net/addgene:132206 ; RRID:Addgene_132206)
