>Addgene plasmid #132206 | pDONR221_SLC5A7 | depositor partial sequence | sequence record 253812 | Codon-optimized ORF of SLC5A7
ATGGCCTTCCACGTGGAGGGCCTGATCGCCATCATCGTGTTTTACCTGCTGATCCTGCTGGTGGGAATCT
GGGCAGCATGGAGGACAAAGAACAGCGGATCCGCCGAGGAGAGGAGCGAGGCAATCATCGTGGGAGGAAG
GGACATCGGACTGCTGGTGGGCGGCTTCACCATGACAGCAACCTGGGTGGGAGGAGGCTACATCAATGGA
ACCGCAGAGGCCGTGTACGTGCCAGGATATGGACTGGCATGGGCACAGGCACCTATCGGATATTCTCTGA
GCCTGATCCTGGGCGGCCTGTTCTTTGCCAAGCCAATGCGGTCCAAGGGCTACGTGACCATGCTGGATCC
CTTCCAGCAGATCTATGGCAAGAGAATGGGCGGCCTGCTGTTTATCCCTGCCCTGATGGGCGAGATGTTC
TGGGCAGCAGCAATCTTTAGCGCCCTGGGAGCCACAATCTCCGTGATCATCGACGTGGATATGCACATCT
CCGTGATCATCTCTGCCCTGATCGCCACACTGTACACCCTGGTGGGAGGACTGTACAGCGTGGCCTATAC
CGACGTGGTGCAGCTGTTCTGCATCTTTGTGGGCCTGTGGATCTCTGTGCCCTTCGCCCTGAGCCACCCT
GCAGTGGCCGATATCGGCTTTACAGCCGTGCACGCCAAGTACCAGAAGCCATGGCTGGGAACCGTGGACA
GCTCCGAGGTGTATAGCTGGCTGGATTCCTTCCTGCTGCTGATGCTGGGCGGCATCCCTTGGCAGGCCTA
CTTTCAGCGGGTGCTGTCTAGCTCCTCTGCCACCTATGCCCAGGTGCTGTCTTTCCTGGCCGCCTTTGGC
TGCCTGGTCATGGCCATCCCAGCAATCCTGATCGGAGCAATCGGAGCCAGCACAGACTGGAACCAGACCG
CCTACGGCCTGCCAGACCCCAAGACCACAGAGGAGGCCGATATGATCCTGCCTATCGTGCTGCAGTACCT
GTGCCCAGTGTATATCTCTTTCTTTGGACTGGGAGCCGTGAGCGCCGCCGTGATGAGCTCCGCCGACTCT
AGCATCCTGAGCGCCTCCTCTATGTTCGCCCGGAACATCTACCAGCTGTCCTTTAGACAGAATGCCTCTG
ATAAGGAGATCGTGTGGGTCATGCGGATCACAGTGTTCGTGTTTGGAGCATCCGCCACCGCAATGGCACT
GCTGACAAAGACCGTGTACGGCCTGTGGTATCTGAGCTCCGATCTGGTGTATATCGTGATCTTCCCACAG
CTGCTGTGCGTGCTGTTTGTGAAGGGCACAAATACCTACGGAGCAGTGGCAGGATACGTGAGCGGACTGT
TCCTGAGAATCACAGGCGGCGAGCCATACCTGTATCTGCAGCCCCTGATCTTTTACCCTGGCTACTATCC
AGACGATAACGGCATCTATAATCAGAAGTTCCCCTTTAAGACCCTGGCCATGGTGACATCCTTCCTGACC
AACATCTGTATCTCTTACCTGGCCAAGTATCTGTTCGAGAGCGGCACACTGCCCCCTAAGCTGGACGTGT
TTGATGCCGTGGTGGCCAGGCACTCCGAGGAGAATATGGACAAGACCATCCTGGTGAAGAACGAGAATAT
CAAGCTGGATGAGCTGGCCCTGGTGAAGCCTCGCCAGTCCATGACACTGTCTAGCACATTCACCAACAAG
GAGGCCTTTCTGGACGTGGATTCCTCTCCAGAGGGCTCTGGCACCGAGGACAATCTGCAG
